Addgene plasmid #12023: pAG78 3'UTR
Depositing lab: David Bartel. Depositing organization: Whitehead Institute for Biomedical Research. Publication: The widespread impact of mammalian MicroRNAs on mRNA repression and evolution. Farh KK, Grimson A, Jan C, Lewis BP, Johnston WK, Lim LP, Burge CB, Bartel DP. Science. 2005 Dec 16. 310(5755):1817-21. 10.1126/science.1121158 PubMed 16308420.
Backbone
  Vector backbone: pIS2
  Backbone manufacturer: pIS2 derived from pRL-SV40 (Promega)
  Backbone size w/o insert (bp): 3700
  Vector type: Mammalian Expression, Luciferase
Growth in bacteria
  Bacterial resistance: Ampicillin, 100 μg/mL
  Growth temperature: 37°C
  Growth strain: DH5alpha
  Copy number: High Copy
Gene/Insert
  Gene/Insert name: N2 3'UTR
  Species: H. sapiens (human)
  Insert size (bp): 390
  GenBank ID: CR601361
  Cloning method: Restriction Enzyme; 5′ cloning site SacI (not destroyed); 3′ cloning site XbaI (not destroyed)
  Sequencing primers: 5′ EBV rev primer (GTGGTTTGTCCAAACTCATC)
Terms and licenses: Academic/Nonprofit Terms; Industry Terms: Not Available to Industry
Depositor comments: 3'UTR in renilla luciferase reporter plasmid. Wild-type microRNA recognition sites (seed matches): 44-49 and 384-389.
How to cite: pAG78 3'UTR was a gift from David Bartel (Addgene plasmid # 12023 ; http://n2t.net/addgene:12023 ; RRID:Addgene_12023)
