[The description below was written by a language model from this plasmid's Addgene catalogue record and pLannotate feature annotations shown in this document.]
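Description:
pAG78 3'UTR is a mammalian Renilla luciferase reporter plasmid built on pIS2, a derivative of the commercial pRL-SV40 vector, and carries a roughly 390 bp fragment of a human 3' untranslated region (recorded as "N2 3'UTR") placed downstream of the luciferase coding sequence between SacI and XbaI sites, both of which are retained. The plasmid is propagated in E. coli through a high-copy ColE1/pUC-type origin and is selected with ampicillin via the β-lactamase gene and its native promoter.

The reporter unit is driven by the SV40 enhancer and early promoter, followed by a chimeric β-globin/immunoglobulin intron that promotes efficient processing and expression of the transcript, and a T7 promoter that allows in vitro transcription, just upstream of the Rluc open reading frame. In the circular 4.1 kb map, the Rluc coding sequence ends near the numbering origin, so the unannotated stretch that follows it is presumably where the cloned UTR lies, ahead of the SV40 polyadenylation signal. The poly(A) signal and an adjacent small SV40 large T antigen fragment are annotated on the opposite strand, a common quirk of how this SV40 region is annotated. The insert itself is not annotated in the feature table.

According to the depositor, the UTR contains two wild-type microRNA seed-match sites, at insert positions 44–49 and 384–389. The record does not name the cognate microRNA. The construct serves as the wild-type reporter in luciferase assays measuring microRNA-mediated repression conferred by a 3'UTR in transfected mammalian cells. Such assays typically compare it with versions carrying mutated sites and normalise to a co-transfected control luciferase.
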