Features (pLannotate 1.2.2; 9 found; start..end, strand, type, name):
    426..547     -  polyA_signal   SV40 poly(A) signal: SV40 polyadenylation signal
    570..638     -  CDS            large T antigen (fragment): large T antigen from SV40 (simian virus 40)
    680..784     +  promoter       AmpR promoter: bla
    785..1645    +  CDS            AmpR: β-lactamase; bla; confers resistance to ampicillin, carbenicillin, and related antibiotics
   1816..2404    +  rep_origin     ori: high-copy-number ColE1/pMB1/pBR322/pUC origin of replication
   2533..2890    +  promoter       SV40 promoter: SV40 enhancer and early promoter
   2960..3092    +  intron         chimeric intron: chimera between introns from human β-globin and immunoglobulin heavy chain genes
   3137..3155    +  promoter       T7 promoter: promoter for bacteriophage T7 RNA polymerase
   3165..4100    +  CDS            Rluc: luciferase from the anthozoan coelenterate Renilla reniformis (sea pansy)
>Addgene plasmid #12023 | pAG78 3'UTR | depositor full sequence | sequence record 7181 | Author sequence
CGTACAAGCCATTGAATAAGCCTCTTCCTTTTTTTTGCTCAAACATTCCACATCCTTGTGGATTCCCCTG
CATTGTTTGTTTTATATAACATTTGATATTTGTTGTAGCTTGTATATGAACATAATTTTCTTTAGAGGTA
GTCACTGTTCTCTCCAGTATGACCCAGGTTTCTTGACTCTGAGTAATGCACCTTCTATAACTATCTAAAT
TTCTATTGAAGCTTTTTGGATTATGAGTATGCTGACTTTTCACGATTGGCTGGTGCATGTTTAGACTTAA
ATGTCATATCCTTCATGTCTCAAAGCCAAAATAGTAACATCTCATCTCAGAACAGAGCTGTGACCACATG
CCAATATATGTGTCACAAAGTCTACATATGTTACATTCCTTGGAAGTCTAGAGCGGCCGCTTCGAGCAGA
CATGATAAGATACATTGATGAGTTTGGACAAACCACAACTAGAATGCAGTGAAAAAAATGCTTTATTTGT
GAAATTTGTGATGCTATTGCTTTATTTGTAACCATTATAAGCTGCAATAAACAAGTTAACAACAACAATT
GCATTCATTTTATGTTTCAGGTTCAGGGGGAGGTGTGGGAGGTTTTTTAAAGCAAGTAAAACCTCTACAA
ATGTGGTAAAATCGATAAGGATCCAGGTGGCACTTTTCGGGGAAATGTGCGCGGAACCCCTATTTGTTTA
TTTTTCTAAATACATTCAAATATGTATCCGCTCATGAGACAATAACCCTGATAAATGCTTCAATAATATT
GAAAAAGGAAGAGTATGAGTATTCAACATTTCCGTGTCGCCCTTATTCCCTTTTTTGCGGCATTTTGCCT
TCCTGTTTTTGCTCACCCAGAAACGCTGGTGAAAGTAAAAGATGCTGAAGATCAGTTGGGTGCACGAGTG
GGTTACATCGAACTGGATCTCAACAGCGGTAAGATCCTTGAGAGTTTTCGCCCCGAAGAACGTTTTCCAA
TGATGAGCACTTTTAAAGTTCTGCTATGTGGCGCGGTATTATCCCGTATTGACGCCGGGCAAGAGCAACT
CGGTCGCCGCATACACTATTCTCAGAATGACTTGGTTGAGTACTCACCAGTCACAGAAAAGCATCTTACG
GATGGCATGACAGTAAGAGAATTATGCAGTGCTGCCATAACCATGAGTGATAACACTGCGGCCAACTTAC
TTCTGACAACGATCGGAGGACCGAAGGAGCTAACCGCTTTTTTGCACAACATGGGGGATCATGTAACTCG
CCTTGATCGTTGGGAACCGGAGCTGAATGAAGCCATACCAAACGACGAGCGTGACACCACGATGCCTGTA
GCAATGGCAACAACGTTGCGCAAACTATTAACTGGCGAACTACTTACTCTAGCTTCCCGGCAACAATTAA
TAGACTGGATGGAGGCGGATAAAGTTGCAGGACCACTTCTGCGCTCGGCCCTTCCGGCTGGCTGGTTTAT
TGCTGATAAATCTGGAGCCGGTGAGCGTGGGTCTCGCGGTATCATTGCAGCACTGGGGCCAGATGGTAAG
CCCTCCCGTATCGTAGTTATCTACACGACGGGGAGTCAGGCAACTATGGATGAACGAAATAGACAGATCG
CTGAGATAGGTGCCTCACTGATTAAGCATTGGTAACTGTCAGACCAAGTTTACTCATATATACTTTAGAT
TGATTTAAAACTTCATTTTTAATTTAAAAGGATCTAGGTGAAGATCCTTTTTGATAATCTCATGACCAAA
ATCCCTTAACGTGAGTTTTCGTTCCACTGAGCGTCAGACCCCGTAGAAAAGATCAAAGGATCTTCTTGAG
ATCCTTTTTTTCTGCGCGTAATCTGCTGCTTGCAAACAAAAAAACCACCGCTACCAGCGGTGGTTTGTTT
GCCGGATCAAGAGCTACCAACTCTTTTTCCGAAGGTAACTGGCTTCAGCAGAGCGCAGATACCAAATACT
GTTCTTCTAGTGTAGCCGTAGTTAGGCCACCACTTCAAGAACTCTGTAGCACCGCCTACATACCTCGCTC
TGCTAATCCTGTTACCAGTGGCTGCTGCCAGTGGCGATAAGTCGTGTCTTACCGGGTTGGACTCAAGACG
ATAGTTACCGGATAAGGCGCAGCGGTCGGGCTGAACGGGGGGTTCGTGCACACAGCCCAGCTTGGAGCGA
ACGACCTACACCGAACTGAGATACCTACAGCGTGAGCTATGAGAAAGCGCCACGCTTCCCGAAGGGAGAA
AGGCGGACAGGTATCCGGTAAGCGGCAGGGTCGGAACAGGAGAGCGCACGAGGGAGCTTCCAGGGGGAAA
CGCCTGGTATCTTTATAGTCCTGTCGGGTTTCGCCACCTCTGACTTGAGCGTCGATTTTTGTGATGCTCG
TCAGGGGGGCGGAGCCTATGGAAAAACGCCAGCAACGCGGCCTTTTTACGGTTCCTGGCCTTTTGCTGGC
CTTTTGCTCACATGGCTCGACAGATCTGCGCAGCACCATGGCCTGAAATAACCTCTGAAAGAGGAACTTG
GTTAGGTACCTTCTGAGGCGGAAAGAACCAGCTGTGGAATGTGTGTCAGTTAGGGTGTGGAAAGTCCCCA
GGCTCCCCAGCAGGCAGAAGTATGCAAAGCATGCATCTCAATTAGTCAGCAACCAGGTGTGGAAAGTCCC
CAGGCTCCCCAGCAGGCAGAAGTATGCAAAGCATGCATCTCAATTAGTCAGCAACCATAGTCCCGCCCCT
AACTCCGCCCATCCCGCCCCTAACTCCGCCCAGTTCCGCCCATTCTCCGCCCCATGGCTGACTAATTTTT
TTTATTTATGCAGAGGCCGAGGCCGCCTCGGCCTCTGAGCTATTCCAGAAGTAGTGAGGAGGCTTTTTTG
GAGGCCTAGGCTTTTGCAAAAAGCTTGATTCTTCTGACACAACAGTCTCGAACTTAAGCTGCAGAAGTTG
GTCGTGAGGCACTGGGCAGGTAAGTATCAAGGTTACAAGACAGGTTTAAGGAGACCAATAGAAACTGGGC
TTGTCGAGACAGAGAAGACTCTTGCGTTTCTGATAGGCACCTATTGGTCTTACTGACATCCACTTTGCCT
TTCTCTCCACAGGTGTCCACTCCCAGTTCAATTACAGCTCTTAAGGCTAGAGTACTTAATACGACTCACT
ATAGGCTAGCCACCATGACTTCGAAAGTTTATGATCCAGAACAAAGGAAACGGATGATAACTGGTCCGCA
GTGGTGGGCCAGATGTAAACAAATGAATGTTCTTGATTCATTTATTAATTATTATGATTCAGAAAAACAT
GCAGAAAATGCTGTTATTTTTTTACATGGTAACGCGGCCTCTTCTTATTTATGGCGACATGTTGTGCCAC
ATATTGAGCCAGTAGCGCGGTGTATTATACCAGACCTTATTGGTATGGGCAAATCAGGCAAATCTGGTAA
TGGTTCTTATAGGTTACTTGATCATTACAAATATCTTACTGCATGGTTTGAACTTCTTAATTTACCAAAG
AAGATCATTTTTGTCGGCCATGATTGGGGTGCTTGTTTGGCATTTCATTATAGCTATGAGCATCAAGATA
AGATCAAAGCAATAGTTCACGCTGAAAGTGTAGTAGATGTGATTGAATCATGGGATGAATGGCCTGATAT
TGAAGAAGATATTGCGTTGATCAAATCTGAAGAAGGAGAAAAAATGGTTTTGGAGAATAACTTCTTCGTG
GAAACCATGTTGCCATCAAAAATCATGAGAAAGTTAGAACCAGAAGAATTTGCAGCATATCTTGAACCAT
TCAAAGAGAAAGGTGAAGTTCGTCGTCCAACATTATCATGGCCTCGTGAAATCCCGTTAGTAAAAGGTGG
TAAACCTGACGTTGTACAAATTGTTAGGAATTATAATGCTTATCTACGTGCAAGTGATGATTTACCAAAA
ATGTTTATTGAATCGGACCCAGGATTCTTTTCCAATGCTATTGTTGAAGGTGCCAAGAAGTTTCCTAATA
CTGAATTTGTCAAAGTAAAAGGTCTTCATTTTTCGCAAGAAGATGCACCTGATGAAATGGGAAAATATAT
CAAATCGTTCGTTGAGCGAGTTCTCAAAAATGAACAATAATTCTAGGAGCT
