>Addgene plasmid #12023 | pAG78 3'UTR | addgene partial sequence | sequence record 18616 | 12023 with EBV-rev
CTGCTCGAGCGGCCGCTCTAGAACGCTAGACTTCCAAGGAATGTAACATATGTAGACTTTGTGACACATA
TATTGGCATGTGGTCACAGCTCTGTTCTGAGATGAGATGTTACTATTTTGGCTTTGAGACATGAAGGATA
TGACATTTAAGTCTAAACATGCACCAGCCAATCGTGAAAAGTCAGCATACTCATAATCCAAAAAGCTTCA
ATAGAAATTTAGATAGTTATAGAAGGTGCATTACTCAGAGTCAAGAAACCTGGGTCATACTGGAGAGAAC
AGTGACTACCTCTAAAGAAAATTATGTTCATATACAAGCTACAACAAATATCAAATGTTATATAAAACAA
ACAATGCAGGGGAATCCACAAGGATGTGGAATGTTTGAGCAAAAAAAAGGAAGAGGCTTATTCAATGGCT
TGTACGAGCTCCTAGAATTATTGTTCATTTTTGAGAACTCGCTCAACGAACGATTTGATATATTTTCCCA
TTTCATCAGGTGCATCTTCTTGCGAAAAATGAAGACCTTTTACTTTGACAAATTCAGTATTAGGAAACTT
CTTGGCACCTTCAACAATAGCATTGGAAAAGAATCCTGGGTCCGATTCAATAAACATTTTTGGTAAATCA
TCA
